>Addgene plasmid #173681 | ArpC4_pLib | addgene full sequence | sequence record 341775 | Addgene NGS Result
TTCTCTGTCACAGAATGAAAATTTTTCTGTCATCTCTTCGTTATTAATGTTTGTAATTGACTGAATATCA
ACGCTTATTTGCAGCCTGAATGGCGAATGGG
[124 nt withheld, positions 102-225]
C
[91 nt withheld, positions 227-317]
A
[49 nt withheld, positions 319-367]
CCTTTGACGTTGGAGTCCACGTTCTT
[37 nt withheld, positions 394-430]
ACCCTATCTCGGTCTATTCTTTTGATTTATAAGGGATTTTGCCGATTTCGGCCTATTGGTTAAAAAATGA
GCTGATTTAACAAAAATTTAACGCGAATTTTAACAAAATATTAACGCTTACAATTTAGGTGGCACTTTTC
GGGGAAATGTGCGCGGAACCCCTATTTGTTTATTTTTCTAAATACATTCAAATATGTATCCGCTCATGAG
ACAATAACCCTGATAAATGCTTCAATAATATTGAAAAAGGAAGAGTATGAGTATTCAACATTTCCGTGTC
GCCCTTATTCCCTTTTTTGCGGCATTTTGCCTTCCTGTTTTTGCTCACCCAGAAACGCTGGTGAAAGTAA
AAGATGCTGAAGATCAGTTGGGTGCACGAGTGGGTTACATCGAACTGGATCTCAACAGCGGTAAGATCCT
TGAGAGTTTTCGCCCCGAAGAACGTTTTCCAATGATGAGCACTTTTAAAGTTCTGCTATGTGGCGCGGTA
TTATCCCGTATTGACGCCGGGCAAGAGCAACTCGGTCGCCGCATACACTATTCTCAGAATGACTTGGTTG
AGTACTCACCAGTCACAGAAAAGCATCTTACGGATGGCATGACAGTAAGAGAATTATGCAGTGCTGCCAT
AACCATGAGTGATAACACTGCGGCCAACTTACTTCTGACAACGATCGGAGGACCGAAGGAGCTAACCGCT
TTTTTGCACAACATGGGGGATCATGTAACTCGCCTTGATCGTTGGGAACCGGAGCTGAATGAAGCCATAC
CAAACGACGAGCGTGACACCACGATGCCTGTAGCAATGGCAACAACGTTGCGCAAACTATTAACTGGCGA
ACTACTTACTCTAGCTTCCCGGCAACAATTAATAGACTGGATGGAGGCGGATAAAGTTGCAGGACCACTT
CTGCGCTCGGCCCTTCCGGCTGGCTGGTTTATTGCTGATAAATCTGGAGCCGGTGAGCGTGGGTCTCGCG
GTATCATTGCAGCACTGGGGCCAGATGGTAAGCCCTCCCGTATCGTAGTTATCTACACGACGGGGAGTCA
GGCAACTATGGATGAACGAAATAGACAGATCGCTGAGATAGGTGCCTCACTGATTAAGCATTGGTAACTG
TCAGACCAAGTTTACTCATATATACTTTAGATTGATTTAAAACTTCATTTTTAATTTAAAAGGATCTAGG
TGAAGATCCTTTTTGATAATCTCATGACCAAAATCCCTTAACGTGAGTTTTCGTTCCACTGAGCGTCAGA
CCCCGTAGAAAAGATCAAAGGATCTTCTTGAGATCCTTTTTTTCTGCGCGTAATCTGCTGCTTGCAAACA
AAAAAACCACCGCTACCAGCGGTGGTTTGTTTGCCGGATCAAGAGCTACCAACTCTTTTTCCGAAGGTAA
CTGGCTTCAGCAGAGCGCAGATACCAAATACTATTCTTCTAGTGTAGCCGTAGTTAGGCCACCACTTCAA
GAACTCTGTAGCACCGCCTACATACCTCGCTCTGCTAATCCTGTTACCAGTGGCTGCTGCCAGTGGCGAT
AAGTCGTGTCTTACCGGGTTGGACTCAAGACGATAGTTACCGGATAAGGCGCAGCGGTCGGGCTGAACGG
GGGGTTCGTGCACACAGCCCAGCTTGGAGCGAACGACCTACACCGAACTGAGATACCTACAGCGTGAGCT
ATGAGAAAGCGCCACGCTTCCCGAAGGGAGAAAGGCGGACAGGTATCCGGTAAGCGGCAGGGTCGGAACA
GGAGAGCGCACGAGGGAGCTTCCAGGGGGAAACGCCTGGTATCTTTATAGTCCTGTCGGGTTTCGCCACC
TCTGACTTGAGCGTCGATTTTTGTGATGCTCGTCAGGGGGGCGGAGCCTATGGAAAAACGCCAGCAACGC
GGCCTTTTTACGGTTCCTGGCCTTTTGCTGGCCTTTTGCTCACATGTTCTTTCCTGCGTTATCCCCTGAT
TCTGTGGATAACCGTATTACCGCCTTTGAGTGAGCTGATACCGCTCGCCGCAGCCGAACGACCGAGCGCA
GCGAGTCAGTGAGCGAGGAAGCGGAAGAGCGCCTGATGCGGTATTTTCTCCTTACGCATCTGTGCGGTAT
TTCACACCGCATAGACCAGCCGCGTAACCTGGCAAAATCGGTTACGGTTGAGTAATAAATGGATGCCCTG
CGTAAGCGGGTGTGGGCGGACAATAAAGTCTTAAACTGAACAAAATAGATCTAAACTATGACAATAAAGT
CTTAAACTAGACAGAATAGTTGTAAACTGAAATCAGTCCAGTTATGCTGTGAAAAAGCATACTGGACTTT
TGTTATGGCTAAAGCAAACTCTTCATTTTCTGAAGTGCAAATTGCCCGTCGTATTAAAGAGGGGCGTGGC
CAAGGGCATGGTAAAGACTATATTCGCGGCGTTGTGACAATTTACCGAACAACTCCGCGGCCGGGAAGCC
GATCTCGGCTTGAACGAATTGTTAGGTGGCGGTACTTGGGTCGATATCAAAGTGCATCACTTCTTCCCGT
ATGCCCAACTTTGTATAGAGAGCCACTGCGGGATCGTCACCGTAATCTGCTTGCACGTAGATCACATAAG
CACCAAGCGCGTTGGCCTCATGCTTGAGGAGATTGATGAGCGCGGTGGCAATGCCCTGCCTCCGGTGCTC
GCCGGAGACTGCGAGATCATAGATATAGATCTCACTACGCGGCTGCTCAAACTTGGGCAGAACGTAAGCC
GCGAGAGCGCCAACAACCGCTTCTTGGTCGAAGGCAGCAAGCGCGATGAATGTCTTACTACGGAGCAAGT
TCCCGAGGTAATCGGAGTCCGGCTGATGTTGGGAGTAGGTGGCTACGTCTCCGAACTCACGACCGAAAAG
ATCAAGAGCAGCCCGCATGGATTTGACTTGGTCAGGGCCGAGCCTACATGTGCGAATGATGCCCATACTT
GAGCCACCTAACTTTGTTTTAGGGCGACTGCCCTGCTGCGTAACATCGTTGCTGCTGCGTAACATCGTTG
CTGCTCCATAACATCAAACATCGACCCACGGCGTAACGCGCTTGCTGCTTGGATGCCCGAGGCATAGACT
GTACAAAAAAACAGTCATAACAAGCCATGAAAACCGCCACTGCGCCGTTACCACCGCTGCGTTCGGTCAA
GGTTCTGGACCAGTTGCGTGAGCGCATACGCTACTTGCATTACAGTTTACGAACCGAACAGGCTTATGTC
AACTGGGTTTGTGCCTTCATCCGTTTCCACGGTGTGCGTCACCCGGCAACCTTGGGCAGCAGCGAAGTCG
AGGCATTTCTGTCCTGGCTGGCGAACGAGCGCAAGGTTTCGGTCTCCACGCATCGTCAGGCATTGGCGGC
CTTGCTGTTCTTCTACGGCAAGGTGCTGTGCACGGATCTGCCCTTGCTTCAGGAGATCGGTAGACCTCGG
CCGTCGCGGCGCTTGCCGGTGGTGCTGACCCCGGATGAAGTGGTTCGCATCCTCGGTTTTCTGGAAGGCG
AGCATCGTTTGTTCGCCCAGGACTCTAGCTATAGTTCTAGTGGTTGGCTACAGCTTTGTTTGTACTATCA
ACAGGTTGAACTGCTGATCAACAGATCCTCTACGCGGCCGCGGTACCATAACTTCGTATAGCATACATTA
TACGAAGTTATCTGGTTTTACTAGTATCGATTCGCGACCTACTCCGGAATATTAATAGATCATGGAGATA
ATTAAAATGATAACCATCTCGCAAATAAATAAGTATTTTACTGTTTTCGTAACAGTTTTGTAATAAAAAA
ACCTATAAATATTCCGGATTATTCATACCGTCCCACCATCGGGCGCGGATCTGCGGCCGCGAATTCCTTG
TCCCCGCTCGCGGATCCATG
[501 nt withheld, positions 4301-4801]
TAAACTAGTGGTACCAAGCTTGTCGAGAAGTACTAGAGGATCATAATCAGCCATACCACATTTGTAGAGG
TTTTACTTGCTTTAAAAAACCTCCCACACCTCCCCCTGAACCTGAAACATAAAATGAATGCAATTGTTGT
TGTTAACTTGTTTATTGCAGCTTATAATGGTTACAAATAAAGCAATAGCATCACAAATTTCACAAATAAA
GCATTTTTTTCACTGCATTCTAGTTGTGGTTTGTCCAAACTCATCAATGTATCTTATCATGTCTGGATCT
GATCACTGCTTGAGCCTAGAAGATCCGGCTGCTAACAAAGCCCGAAAGGAAGCTGAGTTGGCTGCTGCCA
CCGCTGAGCAATAACTATCATAACCCCTAGGAGATCCGAACCAGATAAGTGAAATCTAGTTCCAAACTAT
TTTGTCATTTTTAATTTTCGTATTAGCTTACGACGCTACACCCAGTTCCCATCTATTTTGTCACTCTTCC
CTAAATAATCCTTAAAAACTCCATTTCCACCCCTCCCAGTTCCCAACTATTTTGTCCGCCCACAGCGGGG
CATTTTTCTTCCTGTTATGTTTTTAATCAAACATCCTGCCAACTCCATGTGACAAACCGTCATCTTCGGC
TACTTT
Features (pLannotate 1.2.2; 18 found; start..end, strand, type, name):
     81..97      +  CDS            lacZα (fragment): LacZα fragment of β-galactosidase; lacZ fragment
    102..556     +  rep_origin     f1 ori (sequence partly withheld): f1 bacteriophage origin of replication; arrow indicates direction of (+) strand synthesis
    582..686     +  promoter       AmpR promoter: bla
    687..1547    +  CDS            AmpR: β-lactamase; bla; confers resistance to ampicillin, carbenicillin, and related antibiotics
   1718..2306    +  rep_origin     ori: high-copy-number ColE1/pMB1/pBR322/pUC origin of replication
   2492..2543    -  misc_feature   bom (fragment): basis of mobility region from pBR322
   2611..2835    -  mobile_element Tn7R: mini-Tn7 element (right end of the Tn7 transposon) Tn7
   2902..3435    -  CDS            GmR: gentamycin acetyltransferase; aacC1; confers resistance to gentamycin
   3624..3652    -  promoter       Pc promoter: intI1 (promoter lies within the coding sequence); class 1 integron promoter
   3630..3992    -  CDS            YPR2_ECOLX (fragment): Protein predicted: Swiss-Prot protein existence level 4. From Escherichia coli.
   3992..4019    -  rep_origin     R6K γ ori (fragment): γ replication origin from E. coli plasmid R6K; requires the R6K initiator protein pi for replication
   4048..4081    +  protein_bind   loxP: Cre-mediated recombination occurs in the 8-bp core sequence (GCATACAT). Cre recombinase
   4129..4220    +  promoter       polyhedrin promoter: polh from Autographa californica; promoter for the baculovirus polyhedrin gene
   4298..4801    +  CDS            ARPC4 (sequence partly withheld): ARPC4_BOVIN - Experimental evidence at protein level: Swiss-Prot protein existence level 1. Actin-binding component of the Arp2/3 complex, a multiprotein complex that mediates actin polymerization upon stimulation by nucleation-promoting factor (NPF). The Arp2/3 complex mediates the formation of branched actin networks in the cytoplasm, providing the force for cell motility. In addition to its role in the cytoplasmic cytoskeleton, the Arp2/3 complex also promotes actin polymerization in the nucleus, thereby regulating gene transcription and repair of damaged DNA. The Arp2/3 complex promotes ho
   4840..4923    +  CDS            large T antigen (fragment): large T antigen from SV40 (simian virus 40)
   4946..5080    +  polyA_signal   SV40 poly(A) signal: SV40 polyadenylation signal
   5109..5158    +  CDS            SET1 (fragment): solubility-enhancement tag derived from T7 phage gene 10B
   5190..5355    -  mobile_element Tn7L: mini-Tn7 element (left end of the Tn7 transposon) Tn7
