[The description below was written by a language model from this plasmid's Addgene catalogue record and pLannotate feature annotations shown in this document.]
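Description:
ArpC4_pLib is an insect-cell expression plasmid that carries the human ARPC4 gene, encoding the p20 subunit of the actin-nucleating Arp2/3 complex, in the pLib "library" vector of the biGBac baculovirus system. In E. coli it replicates from a high-copy ColE1/pUC-type origin and is selected with ampicillin through a bla cassette. An f1 origin is also present. The catalogue lists a total size of about 5.4 kb, consistent with the 5,437-nt sequenced record.

The roughly 0.5 kb ARPC4 coding sequence was cloned between BamHI and HindIII sites, both retained. It lies downstream of the baculovirus polyhedrin promoter, which drives strong very-late expression in infected insect cells, and upstream of an SV40 polyadenylation signal. The annotation tool matched the insert to the bovine ARPC4 protein entry, reflecting high conservation; the catalogue states the insert is human. No epitope or purification tag is recorded on the insert. The short hits annotated as large T antigen, SET1, lacZα, R6K γ ori and bom are fragments and probably represent backbone remnants or incidental matches rather than functional parts.

The expression cassette, a gentamicin resistance gene under the Pc promoter and a loxP site are all flanked by Tn7L and Tn7R ends. This mini-Tn7 arrangement allows transposition into a baculoviral bacmid, with gentamicin selecting for the transposed segment. In the biGBac workflow, single-gene pLib cassettes such as this one are typically amplified and assembled with others into multigene vectors. Here that would support co-expression of the Arp2/3 subunits in insect cells to produce recombinant complex, which the associated publication links to cryo-EM structural studies.
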