Addgene plasmid #173681: ArpC4_pLib
Purpose: ArpC4 subunit of the Human Arp2/3 complex in a library vector for the biGBac system of insect expression
Depositing lab: Roberto Dominguez. Depositing organization: University of Pennsylvania. Publication: Cryo-EM structure of NPF-bound human Arp2/3 complex and activation mechanism. Zimmet A, Van Eeuwen T, Boczkowska M, Rebowski G, Murakami K, Dominguez R. Sci Adv. 2020 Jun 5;6(23). pii: 6/23/eaaz7651. doi: 10.1126/sciadv.aaz7651. Print 2020 Jun. PubMed 32917641.
Backbone
  Vector backbone: pLib
  Backbone size w/o insert (bp): 4970
  Total vector size (bp): 5402
  Vector type: Insect Expression
  Selectable markers: Gentamicin
Growth in bacteria
  Bacterial resistance: Ampicillin, 100 μg/mL
  Growth temperature: 37°C
  Growth strain: DH5alpha
  Copy number: Unknown
Gene/Insert
  Gene/Insert name: ArpC4 (alt name: actin related protein 2/3 complex subunit 4)
  Species: H. sapiens (human)
  Insert size (bp): 519
  Entrez Gene: ARPC4 (a.k.a. ARC20, P20-ARC)
  Promoter: polyhedrin
  Cloning method: Restriction Enzyme; 5′ cloning site BamHI (not destroyed); 3′ cloning site HindIII (not destroyed)
  Sequencing primers: 5′ TCAACAGGTTGAACTGCTGATC; 3′ GAAATTTGTGATGCTATTGC (SV40-polyA-Rev)
Terms and licenses: Academic/Nonprofit Terms; Industry Terms: Not Available to Industry
How to cite: ArpC4_pLib was a gift from Roberto Dominguez (Addgene plasmid # 173681 ; http://n2t.net/addgene:173681 ; RRID:Addgene_173681)
